Addgene plasmid #227314: qTAG-C-mStayGold-Puro-CLTC
Purpose: Donor template for mStayGold-2A-Puro insertion into the C-terminus of the CLTC locus. For clathrin heavy chain visualization. To be co-transfected with sgRNA px330-PITCh-CLTC (Addgene #227312)
Depositing lab: Laurence Pelletier. Publication: qTAG: an adaptable plasmid scaffold for CRISPR-based endogenous tagging. Philip R, Sharma A, Matellan L, Erpf AC, Hsu WH, Tkach JM, Wyatt HDM, Pelletier L. EMBO J. 2024 Dec 12. doi: 10.1038/s44318-024-00337-5. PubMed 39668248.
Backbone
  Vector backbone: pUC19
  Backbone manufacturer: Invitrogen
  Backbone size w/o insert (bp): 2686
  Vector type: Mammalian Expression, CRISPR ; Donor Template
  Selectable markers: Puromycin
Growth in bacteria
  Bacterial resistance: Ampicillin, 100 μg/mL
  Growth temperature: 37°C
  Growth strain: DH5alpha
  Copy number: High Copy
Gene/Insert
  Gene/Insert name: CLTC Homology Arms flanking a mStayGold-2A-Puro Cassette (alt name: CLTC)
  Species: H. sapiens (human)
  Insert size (bp): 2669
  Entrez Gene: CLTC (a.k.a. CHC, CHC17, CLH-17, CLTCL2, Hc, MRD56)
  Promoter: Promoterless
  Cloning method: Unknown
  Sequencing primers: 5′ CTGCAAGGCGATTAAGTTGGGTAAC; 3′ GGCTCGTATGTTGTGTGGAATTGT
Terms and licenses: Academic/Nonprofit Terms; Industry Terms: Not Available to Industry
Depositor comments: To be co-transfected with sgRNA px330-PITCh-CLTC (Addgene #227312): https://www.addgene.org/227312/
How to cite: qTAG-C-mStayGold-Puro-CLTC was a gift from Laurence Pelletier (Addgene plasmid # 227314 ; http://n2t.net/addgene:227314 ; RRID:Addgene_227314)
