[The description below was written by a language model from this plasmid's Addgene catalogue record and pLannotate feature annotations shown in this document.]
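Description:
qTAG-C-mStayGold-Puro-CLTC is a CRISPR knock-in donor template built on the pUC19 backbone, designed to tag the endogenous human CLTC gene (clathrin heavy chain) at its C-terminus. It is propagated in E. coli as a high-copy plasmid through the ColE1/pUC-type origin and selected with ampicillin via the β-lactamase gene and its own promoter. Remnants of the pUC19 cloning region (lacZα fragment, lac promoter and operator, CAP binding site) flank the insert, and the short bom, rop and lacI fragments are backbone leftovers with no role in the design.

The payload is a promoterless cassette of roughly 2.7 kb in which CLTC homology arms flank an mStayGold-2A-Puro module. Because the cassette lacks its own promoter, expression of both the fluorescent protein and puromycin N-acetyltransferase depends on in-frame integration at the CLTC locus. The native promoter then drives a CLTC-mStayGold fusion, and the 2A peptide releases the resistance enzyme as a separate protein, so puromycin selection enriches for correctly targeted cells. The feature table places the puromycin resistance coding sequence between lox71 and lox66 sites, mutant loxP elements in the same orientation, which should allow Cre-mediated excision of the selection marker after edited cells are isolated. The automated annotation did not call mStayGold, the 2A sequence or the homology arms, but the unannotated stretches on either side of the lox-flanked region are consistent with their presence.

The donor is meant to be co-transfected into human cells with a companion px330-PITCh-based sgRNA plasmid targeting CLTC, and the resulting lines are used to visualise clathrin heavy chain at endogenous expression levels.
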