Features (pLannotate 1.2.2; 13 found; start..end, strand, type, name):
    137..236     +  misc_feature   bom (fragment): basis of mobility region from pBR322
    242..399     -  CDS            lacZα (fragment): LacZα fragment of β-galactosidase; lacZ fragment
   1748..1781    +  protein_bind   lox71: Left element (LE) mutant of loxP (Araki et al., 2010). Cre-mediated recombination occurs in the 8-bp core sequence (GCATACAT). Cre recombinase
   1856..2452    +  CDS            PuroR (fragment): puromycin N-acetyltransferase; pac from Streptomyces; confers resistance to puromycin
   2459..2492    +  protein_bind   lox66: Right element (RE) mutant of loxP (Araki et al., 2010). Cre-mediated recombination occurs in the 8-bp core sequence (GCATACAT). Cre recombinase
   3111..3127    -  protein_bind   lac operator: The lac repressor binds to the lac operator to inhibit transcription in E. coli. This inhibition can be relieved by adding lactose or isopropyl-β-D-thiogalactopyranoside (IPTG). lac repressor encoded by lacI
   3135..3165    -  promoter       lac promoter: promoter for the E. coli lac operon
   3180..3201    -  protein_bind   CAP binding site: CAP binding activates transcription in the presence of cAMP. E. coli catabolite activator protein
   3214..3306    -  CDS            lacI (fragment): lac repressor; lacI; The lac repressor binds to the lac operator to inhibit transcription in E. coli. This inhibition can be relieved by adding lactose or isopropyl-β-D-thiogalactopyranoside (IPTG).
   3489..4077    -  rep_origin     ori: high-copy-number ColE1/pMB1/pBR322/pUC origin of replication
   4248..5108    -  CDS            AmpR: β-lactamase; bla; confers resistance to ampicillin, carbenicillin, and related antibiotics
   5109..5213    -  promoter       AmpR promoter: bla
   5308..35      +  CDS            rop (fragment) (across the origin): Rop protein, which maintains plasmids at low copy number; rop
>Addgene plasmid #227314 | qTAG-C-mStayGold-Puro-CLTC | addgene full sequence | sequence record 451695 | Addgene NGS Result
TCGCGCGTTTCGGTGATGACGGTGAAAACCTCTGACACATGCAGCTCCCGGAGACGGTCACAGCTTGTCT
GTAAGCGGATGCCGGGAGCAGACAAGCCCGTCAGGGCGCGTCAGCGGGTGTTGGCGGGTGTCGGGGCTGG
CTTAACTATGCGGCATCAGAGCAGATTGTACTGAGAGTGCACCATATGCGGTGTGAAATACCGCACAGAT
GCGTAAGGAGAAAATACCGCATCAGGCGCCATTCGCCATTCAGGCTGCGCAACTGTTGGGAAGGGCGATC
GGTGCGGGCCTCTTCGCTATTACGCCAGCTGGCGAAAGGGGGATGTGCTGCAAGGCGATTAAGTTGGGTA
ACGCCAGGGTTTTCCCAGTCACGACGTTGTAAAACGACGGCCAGTGAATTCGAGGTTTCAGTGAGCCGAG
ATTACACAACTGCACTCCAGCCTAGGCAACAGAGCCAGATTCTTTTTTTTTTTTTTTTTTAAAAAGTCTT
TTAAAAAATTCTTTTATTGTGCTGATTTTATTGTGTCATGAAGTGTAATATGCATGTAGGTATGTGTCAA
GTATACAGAGTGTCAGGCATACGGTGTTCAGTCATAAGCAGTTCTGGCCTTTGGCCCTGCACTGTTTGTT
GGCTTTTTAGGTAGGAACCTTCTTAGAGTAAGACTGTCATGCTAAAATTGTAGCAATCAAATGTGCCCCC
CATACAACTCATTTGAGGTTGAGATTATGTTGCTAGAGTGGAGGAGATTGGAGTGTTCTAAATGCTAACA
GTTTGTCCTGCCTCCTTGCCCCTGCCCCCTGCTCCTTTTTGTTTTCTTCTACTGTAGGTCAGCCCCAGTT
GATGCTGACAGCAGGACCCAGTGTTGCCGTCCCTCCCCAGGCACCTTTTGGTTATGGTTATACCGCACCA
CCGTATGGACAGCCACAGCCCGGATTCGGATATTCTATGGGAGGAAGCGGAGGATCTGGCGGTACCGGAG
GTGGCGGAAGCATGGTGTCTACAGGCGAGGAACTGTTTACCGGCGTGGTGCCCTTCAAGTTCCAGCTGAA
GGGCACCATCAACGGCAAGAGCTTCACCGTGGAAGGCGAGGGCGAGGGCAATAGCCACGAGGGCAGCCAC
AAAGGCAAGTATGTGTGCACCAGCGGCAAACTGCCAATGTCTTGGGCCGCCCTGGGAACTAGCTTCGGCT
ATGGCATGAAATACTATACCAAGTACCCCAGCGGCCTGAAAAACTGGTTCCACGAGGTGATGCCTGAGGG
CTTCACCTACGACAGACACATCCAGTACAAGGGCGACGGCAGCATCCACGCCAAGCACCAGCACTTCATG
AAGAACGGCACCTACCACAACATCGTGGAGTTCACCGGCCAGGACTTCAAGGAGAACAGCCCCGTGCTGA
CCGGCGACATGGACGTGAGCCTGCCCAACGAGGTGCAGCACATCCCCATTGATGACGGCGTGGAGTGCAC
AGTGACCCTGCAGTACCCTCTGCTGAGCGACGAAAGCAAGTGCGTGGAAGCCTATCAGAACACCATCATC
AAGCCCCTGCACAATCAGCCAGCCCCCGATGTGCCATTTCACTGGATCAGAAAGCAGTACACCCAGAGCA
AGGACGACACCGAGGAGAGAGACCACATCATCCAGAGCGAGACCCTGGAGGCCCACCTGGGAGGTGGCGG
TTCCGGCAAGCCCATCCCCAACCCCCTGCTGGGCCTGGACAGCACCGGAGGTGGCGGATCAACGCGTTAC
CGTTCGTATAGCATACATTATACGAAGTTATCTGGATCCGGAGCTACTAACTTCAGCCTGCTGAAGCAGG
CCGGAGACGTGGAGGAGAACCCTGGACCTTCTAGAATGACCGAGTACAAGCCCACGGTGCGCCTCGCCAC
CCGCGACGACGTCCCCAGGGCCGTACGCACCCTCGCCGCCGCGTTCGCCGACTACCCCGCCACGCGCCAC
ACCGTCGATCCGGACCGCCACATCGAGCGGGTCACCGAGCTGCAAGAACTCTTCCTCACGCGCGTCGGGC
TCGACATCGGCAAGGTGTGGGTCGCGGACGACGGCGCCGCGGTGGCGGTCTGGACCACGCCGGAGAGCGT
CGAAGCGGGGGCGGTGTTCGCCGAGATCGGCCCGCGCATGGCCGAGTTGAGCGGTTCCCGGCTGGCCGCG
CAGCAACAGATGGAAGGCCTCCTGGCGCCGCACCGGCCCAAGGAGCCCGCGTGGTTCCTGGCCACCGTCG
GCGTCTCGCCCGACCACCAGGGCAAGGGTCTGGGCAGCGCCGTCGTGCTCCCCGGAGTGGAGGCGGCCGA
GCGCGCCGGGGTGCCCGCCTTCCTGGAGACCTCCGCGCCCCGCAACCTCCCCTTCTACGAGCGGCTCGGC
TTCACCGTCACCGCCGACGTCGAGGTGCCCGAAGGACCGCGCACCTGGTGCATGACCCGCAAGCCCGGTG
CCCCCGGGATAACTTCGTATAGCATACATTATACGAACGGTAGCCTCGAGACCGGTAAGAGCAAGTGATG
AGATGAAGCGCTGATCCTGTAGTCACCTATTTTCGTACTGAAACATCGTCTTTACCCACTTCTCAGTTTA
TAATGGGGGAAAACAGGCAACGTGTTCTTGTAACCTTTATTTCATGAAGGACTTCTTTTTGTTTCTAACT
ATAAACTTGGATCACCTATGTTAAAACCTTATTTCACATTCCACATCATTTTAGAATTTATTTTCGAAGG
GGAATAGTTTCAATGTTTTATTCACTTGGGCTTTTTTTCTTCCCCCTCTTTCTTTAAAGAACTGCTCAAT
ATTCAATCTGTTGTGAAGAACCTGATTTGCACTCTGTAGTGTTTAAAGAAACAAAGAAACTCTAATATTG
AATCTCTTAAATTTAGTGTATGTAAACAGCTTACAAATACGTATTGTCTAAATGCATTTAAATCTGTTTT
ATTCAAAGAAAAGCTAAAGCAAAAACACTGGCATATGACCATGCAAGACTGTCAGTGCCAACAAAGACAA
CACTAATCAGCACATCGTACACTGGATTGCAGTGCTTCCCAGATTATTGAAAAATGTTAAGCTTGGCGTA
ATCATGGTCATAGCTGTTTCCTGTGTGAAATTGTTATCCGCTCACAATTCCACACAACATACGAGCCGGA
AGCATAAAGTGTAAAGCCTGGGGTGCCTAATGAGTGAGCTAACTCACATTAATTGCGTTGCGCTCACTGC
CCGCTTTCCAGTCGGGAAACCTGTCGTGCCAGCTGCATTAATGAATCGGCCAACGCGCGGGGAGAGGCGG
TTTGCGTATTGGGCGCTCTTCCGCTTCCTCGCTCACTGACTCGCTGCGCTCGGTCGTTCGGCTGCGGCGA
GCGGTATCAGCTCACTCAAAGGCGGTAATACGGTTATCCACAGAATCAGGGGATAACGCAGGAAAGAACA
TGTGAGCAAAAGGCCAGCAAAAGGCCAGGAACCGTAAAAAGGCCGCGTTGCTGGCGTTTTTCCATAGGCT
CCGCCCCCCTGACGAGCATCACAAAAATCGACGCTCAAGTCAGAGGTGGCGAAACCCGACAGGACTATAA
AGATACCAGGCGTTTCCCCCTGGAAGCTCCCTCGTGCGCTCTCCTGTTCCGACCCTGCCGCTTACCGGAT
ACCTGTCCGCCTTTCTCCCTTCGGGAAGCGTGGCGCTTTCTCATAGCTCACGCTGTAGGTATCTCAGTTC
GGTGTAGGTCGTTCGCTCCAAGCTGGGCTGTGTGCACGAACCCCCCGTTCAGCCCGACCGCTGCGCCTTA
TCCGGTAACTATCGTCTTGAGTCCAACCCGGTAAGACACGACTTATCGCCACTGGCAGCAGCCACTGGTA
ACAGGATTAGCAGAGCGAGGTATGTAGGCGGTGCTACAGAGTTCTTGAAGTGGTGGCCTAACTACGGCTA
CACTAGAAGAACAGTATTTGGTATCTGCGCTCTGCTGAAGCCAGTTACCTTCGGAAAAAGAGTTGGTAGC
TCTTGATCCGGCAAACAAACCACCGCTGGTAGCGGTGGTTTTTTTGTTTGCAAGCAGCAGATTACGCGCA
GAAAAAAAGGATCTCAAGAAGATCCTTTGATCTTTTCTACGGGGTCTGACGCTCAGTGGAACGAAAACTC
ACGTTAAGGGATTTTGGTCATGAGATTATCAAAAAGGATCTTCACCTAGATCCTTTTAAATTAAAAATGA
AGTTTTAAATCAATCTAAAGTATATATGAGTAAACTTGGTCTGACAGTTACCAATGCTTAATCAGTGAGG
CACCTATCTCAGCGATCTGTCTATTTCGTTCATCCATAGTTGCCTGACTCCCCGTCGTGTAGATAACTAC
GATACGGGAGGGCTTACCATCTGGCCCCAGTGCTGCAATGATACCGCGAGACCCACGCTCACCGGCTCCA
GATTTATCAGCAATAAACCAGCCAGCCGGAAGGGCCGAGCGCAGAAGTGGTCCTGCAACTTTATCCGCCT
CCATCCAGTCTATTAATTGTTGCCGGGAAGCTAGAGTAAGTAGTTCGCCAGTTAATAGTTTGCGCAACGT
TGTTGCCATTGCTACAGGCATCGTGGTGTCACGCTCGTCGTTTGGTATGGCTTCATTCAGCTCCGGTTCC
CAACGATCAAGGCGAGTTACATGATCCCCCATGTTGTGCAAAAAAGCGGTTAGCTCCTTCGGTCCTCCGA
TCGTTGTCAGAAGTAAGTTGGCCGCAGTGTTATCACTCATGGTTATGGCAGCACTGCATAATTCTCTTAC
TGTCATGCCATCCGTAAGATGCTTTTCTGTGACTGGTGAGTACTCAACCAAGTCATTCTGAGAATAGTGT
ATGCGGCGACCGAGTTGCTCTTGCCCGGCGTCAATACGGGATAATACCGCGCCACATAGCAGAACTTTAA
AAGTGCTCATCATTGGAAAACGTTCTTCGGGGCGAAAACTCTCAAGGATCTTACCGCTGTTGAGATCCAG
TTCGATGTAACCCACTCGTGCACCCAACTGATCTTCAGCATCTTTTACTTTCACCAGCGTTTCTGGGTGA
GCAAAAACAGGAAGGCAAAATGCCGCAAAAAAGGGAATAAGGGCGACACGGAAATGTTGAATACTCATAC
TCTTCCTTTTTCAATATTATTGAAGCATTTATCAGGGTTATTGTCTCATGAGCGGATACATATTTGAATG
TATTTAGAAAAATAAACAAATAGGGGTTCCGCGCACATTTCCCCGAAAAGTGCCACCTGACGTCTAAGAA
ACCATTATTATCATGACATTAACCTATAAAAATAGGCGTATCACGAGGCCCTTTCGTC
